Addgene plasmid #162578: pEG03'
Purpose: This plasmid carries fucO and aldA under the control of P_gyrA promoter, which is used for study about Improving ethylene glycol utilization in Escherichia coli fermentation.
Depositing lab: Kang Zhou. Depositing organization: National University of Singapore. Publication: Improving ethylene glycol utilization in Escherichia coli fermentation. Panda S, Fung V, Zhou J, Liang H, Zhou K. Biochemical Engineering Journal 10.1016/j.bej.2021.107957.
Backbone
  Vector backbone: pMB1-spec-P_gyrA
  Backbone size w/o insert (bp): 2486
  Total vector size (bp): 5098
  Vector type: Bacterial Expression
Growth in bacteria
  Bacterial resistance: Spectinomycin, 50 μg/mL
  Growth temperature: 37°C
  Growth strain: DH5alpha
  Copy number: High Copy
Gene/Insert
  Gene/Insert name: fucO, aldA
  Species: Escherichia coli str. K-12 substr. MG1655
  Insert size (bp): 2612
  GenBank ID: 947273, 945672
  Promoter: P_gyrA
  Cloning method: Ligation Independent Cloning
  Sequencing primers: 5′ gctaacagaatgattctgaacgaaacg; 3′ agactgtaaataaaccacctgg
Terms and licenses: Academic/Nonprofit Terms; Industry Terms: Not Available to Industry
How to cite: pEG03' was a gift from Kang Zhou (Addgene plasmid # 162578 ; http://n2t.net/addgene:162578 ; RRID:Addgene_162578)
