[The description below was written by a language model from this plasmid's Addgene catalogue record and pLannotate feature annotations shown in this document.]
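Description:
pEG03' is a high-copy bacterial expression plasmid for Escherichia coli, built on a backbone described as pMB1-spec-P_gyrA. It replicates from a ColE1/pMB1-type origin and is selected with spectinomycin through the aadA (SmR) aminoglycoside adenylyltransferase gene, which also confers streptomycin resistance. The catalogue lists a total size of 5098 bp, whereas the sequenced record behind the feature table is 5,057 nt. This small discrepancy is not explained in the record.

The payload is a two-gene cassette of about 2.6 kb from E. coli K-12 MG1655, inserted by ligation-independent cloning. It consists of fucO followed by aldA in the same orientation, expressed from the P_gyrA promoter. The promoter itself is not annotated. However, a short fragment matching ubiG, which neighbours gyrA on the E. coli chromosome, lies just upstream of the cassette and probably reflects the native gyrA upstream region. A bacteriophage T7 gene 10 ribosome binding site immediately precedes fucO, and aldA begins a short distance after the fucO stop, consistent with an operon-like arrangement. FucO is known as a propanediol oxidoreductase and AldA as an aldehyde dehydrogenase. Together they can oxidise ethylene glycol to glycolaldehyde and then to glycolate, which feeds into central metabolism.

The remaining annotations are short fragments: RSF ori, bom, pheA, an apramycin-resistance gene and a mutant FRT site. They are most likely partial sequence matches or cloning remnants rather than functional parts. The plasmid was made for studies aimed at improving ethylene glycol utilisation in E. coli fermentation.
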