Features (pLannotate 1.2.2; 11 found; start..end, strand, type, name):
     57..190     +  rep_origin     RSF ori (fragment): Plasmids containing the RSF 1030 origin of replication can be propagated in E. coli cells that contain additional plasmids with compatible origins.
    195..248     -  misc_feature   bom (fragment): basis of mobility region from pBR322
    277..351     -  CDS            ubiG (fragment): UBIG_ECOLI - Also known as pufX, yfaB. Experimental evidence at protein level: Swiss-Prot protein existence level 1. O-methyltransferase that catalyzes the 2 O-methylation steps in the ubiquinone biosynthetic pathway. From Escherichia coli (strain K12).
    488..510     +  RBS            RBS: efficient ribosome binding site from bacteriophage T7 gene 10 (Olins and Rangwala, 1989)
    518..1663    +  CDS            fucO: FUCO_ECOLI - Experimental evidence at protein level: Swiss-Prot protein existence level 1. From Escherichia coli (strain K12).
   1696..3132    +  CDS            aldA: ALDA_ECOLI - Also known as ald. Experimental evidence at protein level: Swiss-Prot protein existence level 1. Acts on lactaldehyde as well as other aldehydes. From Escherichia coli (strain K12).
   3220..3309    +  CDS            pheA (fragment): CMPDT_ECOLI - Experimental evidence at protein level: Swiss-Prot protein existence level 1. Catalyzes the Claisen rearrangement of chorismate to prephenate and the decarboxylation/dehydration of prephenate to phenylpyruvate. From Escherichia coli (strain K12).
   3469..3495    +  CDS            ApmR (fragment): aminoglycoside 3-N-acetyltransferase type IV ; aac(3)IV; confers resistance to apramycin (Paget and Davies, 1996)
   3496..4287    +  CDS            SmR: aminoglycoside adenylyltransferase (Murphy, 1985); aadA; confers resistance to spectinomycin and streptomycin
   4321..4341    +  protein_bind   FRT (mutant) (fragment): FRT site with a mutation in the core sequence (Azam et al., 1997) FLP recombinase from the Saccharomyces cerevisiae 2μ plasmid
   4478..9       +  rep_origin     ori (across the origin): high-copy-number ColE1/pMB1/pBR322/pUC origin of replication
>Addgene plasmid #162578 | pEG03' | addgene full sequence | sequence record 332111 | Addgene NGS Result
CTATGGAAAAACGCCAGCAACGCGGCCTTTTTACGGTTCCTGGCCTTTTGCTGGCCTTTTGCTCACATGT
TCTTTCCTGCGTTATCCCCTGATTCTGTGGATAACCGTATTACCGCCTTTGAGTGAGCTGATACCGCTCG
CCGCAGCCGAACGACCGAGCGCAGCGAGTCAGTGAGCGAGGAAGCGGAAGAGCGCCTGATGCGGTATTTT
CTCCTTACGCATCTGTGCGGTATTTCACACCGCATATGCTGGATCCTTCCCTCGACTCACACTTGGGGAG
GCGACGGCTTCAAATTTAGCGATCTCTTCGTGGTCTACGTTATGGTTTTCCGGCGATTTTTCGGCATTCA
TTGGCACTTCTACTCCGTAATTGGCAAGACAAACGAGTATATCAGGCATTGGATGTGAATAAAGCGTATA
GGTTTACCTCAAACTGCGCGGCTGTGTTATAATTTGCGACCTTTGAATCCGGGATACTAGAAATAATTTT
GTTTAACTTTAAGAAGGAGATATACATATGGCTAACAGAATGATTCTGAACGAAACGGCATGGTTTGGTC
GGGGTGCTGTTGGGGCTTTAACCGATGAGGTGAAACGCCGTGGTTATCAGAAGGCGCTGATCGTCACCGA
TAAAACGCTGGTGCAATGCGGCGTGGTGGCGAAAGTGACCGATAAGATGGATGCTGCAGGGCTGGCATGG
GCGATTTACGACGGCGTAGTGCCCAACCCAACAATTACTGTCGTCAAAGAAGGGCTCGGTGTATTCCAGA
ATAGCGGCGCGGATTACCTGATCGCTATTGGTGGTGGTTCTCCACAGGATACTTGTAAAGCGATTGGCAT
TATCAGCAACAACCCGGAGTTTGCCGATGTGCGTAGCCTGGAAGGGCTTTCCCCGACCAATAAACCCAGT
GTACCGATTCTGGCAATTCCTACCACAGCAGGTACTGCGGCAGAAGTGACCATTAACTACGTGATCACTG
ACGAAGAGAAACGGCGCAAGTTTGTTTGCGTTGATCCGCATGATATCCCGCAGGTGGCGTTTATTGACGC
TGACATGATGGATGGTATGCCTCCAGCGCTGAAAGCTGCGACGGGTGTCGATGCGCTCACTCATGCTATT
GAGGGGTATATTACCCGTGGCGCGTGGGCGCTAACCGATGCACTGCACATTAAAGCGATTGAAATCATTG
CTGGGGCGCTGCGAGGATCGGTTGCTGGTGATAAGGATGCCGGAGAAGAAATGGCGCTCGGGCAGTATGT
TGCGGGTATGGGCTTCTCGAATGTTGGGTTAGGGTTGGTGCATGGTATGGCGCATCCACTGGGCGCGTTT
TATAACACTCCACACGGTGTTGCGAACGCCATCCTGTTACCGCATGTCATGCGTTATAACGCTGACTTTA
CCGGTGAGAAGTACCGCGATATCGCGCGCGTTATGGGCGTGAAAGTGGAAGGTATGAGCCTGGAAGAGGC
GCGTAATGCCGCTGTTGAAGCGGTGTTTGCTCTCAACCGTGATGTCGGTATTCCGCCACATTTGCGTGAT
GTTGGTGTACGCAAGGAAGACATTCCGGCACTGGCGCAGGCGGCACTGGATGATGTTTGTACCGGTGGCA
ACCCGCGTGAAGCAACGCTTGAGGATATTGTAGAGCTTTACCATACCGCCTGGTAACCGTTCATTTATCA
CAAAAGGATTGTTCGATGTCAGTACCCGTTCAACATCCTATGTATATCGATGGACAGTTTGTTACCTGGC
GTGGAGACGCATGGATTGATGTGGTAAACCCTGCTACAGAGGCTGTCATTTCCCGCATACCCGATGGTCA
GGCCGAGGATGCCCGTAAGGCAATCGATGCAGCAGAACGTGCACAACCAGAATGGGAAGCGTTGCCTGCT
ATTGAACGCGCCAGTTGGTTGCGCAAAATCTCCGCCGGGATCCGCGAACGCGCCAGTGAAATCAGTGCGC
TGATTGTTGAAGAAGGGGGCAAGATCCAGCAGCTGGCTGAAGTCGAAGTGGCTTTTACTGCCGACTATAT
CGATTACATGGCGGAGTGGGCACGGCGTTACGAGGGCGAGATTATTCAAAGCGATCGTCCAGGAGAAAAT
ATTCTTTTGTTTAAACGTGCGCTTGGTGTGACTACCGGCATTCTGCCGTGGAACTTCCCGTTCTTCCTCA
TTGCCCGCAAAATGGCTCCCGCTCTTTTGACCGGTAATACCATCGTCATTAAACCTAGTGAATTTACGCC
AAACAATGCGATTGCATTCGCCAAAATCGTCGATGAAATAGGCCTTCCGCGCGGCGTGTTTAACCTTGTA
CTGGGGCGTGGTGAAACCGTTGGGCAAGAACTGGCGGGTAACCCAAAGGTCGCAATGGTCAGTATGACAG
GCAGCGTCTCTGCAGGTGAGAAGATCATGGCGACTGCGGCGAAAAACATCACCAAAGTGTGTCTGGAATT
GGGGGGTAAAGCACCAGCTATCGTAATGGACGATGCCGATCTTGAACTGGCAGTCAAAGCCATCGTTGAT
TCACGCGTCATTAATAGTGGGCAAGTGTGTAACTGTGCAGAACGTGTTTATGTACAGAAAGGCATTTATG
ATCAGTTCGTCAATCGGCTGGGTGAAGCGATGCAGGCGGTTCAATTTGGTAACCCCGCTGAACGCAACGA
CATTGCGATGGGGCCGTTGATTAACGCCGCGGCGCTGGAAAGGGTCGAGCAAAAAGTGGCGCGCGCAGTA
GAAGAAGGGGCGAGAGTGGCGTTCGGTGGCAAAGCGGTAGAGGGGAAAGGATATTATTATCCGCCGACAT
TGCTGCTGGATGTTCGCCAGGAAATGTCGATTATGCATGAGGAAACCTTTGGCCCGGTGCTGCCAGTTGT
CGCATTTGACACGCTGGAAGATGCTATCTCAATGGCTAATGACAGTGATTACGGCCTGACCTCATCAATC
TATACCCAAAATCTGAACGTCGCGATGAAAGCCATTAAAGGGCTGAAGTTTGGTGAAACTTACATCAACC
GTGAAAACTTCGAAGCTATGCAAGGCTTCCACGCCGGATGGCGTAAATCCGGTATTGGCGGCGCAGATGG
TAAACATGGCTTGCATGAATATCTGCAGACCCAGGTGGTTTATTTACAGTCTTGATGGGCTGAAGGGTTT
AAGCGAAGACGAACAATAAGGCCTCCCAAATCGGGGGGCCTTTTTTATTGATAACAAAAAGGCAACACTA
TGACATCGGAAAACCCGTTACTGGCGCTGCGAGAGAAAATCAGCGCGCTGGATGAAAAATTATTAGCGTT
ACTGGCAGAGCGGCGCGAATTCAAACAGAAAGGCCATGGGTCGACCTGCAGAAGCTTAGATCTATTACCC
TGTTATCCCTACTCGAGTTCATGTGCAGCTCCATAAGCAAAAGGGGATGATAAGTTTATCACCACCGACT
ATTTGCAACAGTGCCGTTGATCGTGCTATGATCGACTGATGTCATCAGCGGTGGAGTGCAATGTCATGAG
GGAAGCGGTGATCGCCGAAGTATCGACTCAACTATCAGAGGTAGTTGGCGTCATCGAGCGCCATCTCGAA
CCGACGTTGCTGGCCGTACATTTGTACGGCTCCGCAGTGGATGGCGGCCTGAAGCCACACAGTGATATTG
ATTTGCTGGTTACGGTGACCGTAAGGCTTGATGAAACAACGCGGCGAGCTTTGATCAACGACCTTTTGGA
AACTTCGGCTTCCCCTGGAGAGAGCGAGATTCTCCGCGCTGTAGAAGTCACCATTGTTGTGCACGACGAC
ATCATTCCGTGGCGTTATCCAGCTAAGCGCGAACTGCAATTTGGAGAATGGCAGCGCAATGACATTCTTG
CAGGTATCTTCGAGCCAGCCACGATCGACATTGATCTGGCTATCTTGCTGACAAAAGCAAGAGAACATAG
CGTTGCCTTGGTAGGTCCAGCGGCGGAGGAACTCTTTGATCCGGTTCCTGAACAGGATCTATTTGAGGCG
CTAAATGAAACCTTAACGCTATGGAACTCGCCGCCCGACTGGGCTGGCGATGAGCGAAATGTAGTGCTTA
CGTTGTCCCGCATTTGGTACAGCGCAGTAACCGGCAAAATCGCGCCGAAGGATGTCGCTGCCGACTGGGC
AATGGAGCGCCTGCCGGCCCAGTATCAGCCCGTCATACTTGAAGCTAGACAGGCTTATCTTGGACAAGAA
GAAGATCGCTTGGCCTCGCGCGCAGATCAGTTGGAAGAATTTGTCCACTACGTGAAAGGCGAGATCACCA
AGGTAGTCGGCAAATAAGATGCCGCTCGCCAGTCGATTGGCTGAGCTCATAAGTTCCTATTCCGAAGTTC
CGCGAACGCGTAAAGGATCTAGGTGAAGATCCTTTTTGATAATCTCATGACCAAAATCCCTTAACGTCAC
ACAACATAGCCACGGAGTTTTCGTTCCACTGAGCGTCAGACCCCGTAGAAAAGATCAAAGGATCTTCTTG
AGATCCTTTTTTTCTGCGCGTAATCTGCTGCTTGCAAACAAAAAAACCACCGCTACCAGCGGTGGTTTGT
TTGCCGGATCAAGAGCTACCAACTCTTTTTCCGAAGGTAACTGGCTTCAGCAGAGCGCAGATACCAAATA
CTGTCCTTCTAGTGTAGCCGTAGTTAGGCCACCACTTCAAGAACTCTGTAGCACCGCCTACATACCTCGC
TCTGCTAATCCTGTTACCAGTGGCTGCTGCCAGTGGCGATAAGTCGTGTCTTACCGGGTTGGACTCAAGA
CGATAGTTACCGGATAAGGCGCAGCGGTCGGGCTGAACGGGGGGTTCGTGCACACAGCCCAGCTTGGAGC
GAACGACCTACACCGAACTGAGATACCTACAGCGTGAGCTATGAGAAAGCGCCACGCTTCCCGAAGGGAG
AAAGGCGGACAGGTATCCGGTAAGCGGCAGGGTCGGAACAGGAGAGCGCACGAGGGAGCTTCCAGGGGGA
AACGCCTGGTATCTTTATAGTCCTGTCGGGTTTCGCCACCTCTGACTTGAGCGTCGATTTTTGTGATGCT
CGTCAGGGGGGCGGAGC
